Addgene plasmid #76001: STK26 gRNA (BRDN0001148628)
Purpose: 3rd generation lentiviral gRNA plasmid targeting human STK26
Depositing lab: John Doench & David Root. Depositing organization: Broad Institute. Publication: Optimized sgRNA design to maximize activity and minimize off-target effects of CRISPR-Cas9. Doench JG, Fusi N, Sullender M, Hegde M, Vaimberg EW, Donovan KF, Smith I, Tothova Z, Wilen C, Orchard R, Virgin HW, Listgarten J, Root DE. Nat Biotechnol. 2016 Jan 18. doi: 10.1038/nbt.3437. PubMed 26780180.
Backbone
  Vector backbone: lentiGuide-Puro
  Backbone manufacturer: Zhang Lab (Addgene plasmid # 52963)
  Vector type: Mammalian Expression, Lentiviral, CRISPR
  Selectable markers: Puromycin
Growth in bacteria
  Bacterial resistance: Ampicillin, 100 μg/mL
  Growth temperature: 37°C
  Growth strain: DH5alpha
  Copy number: High Copy
Gene/Insert
  Gene/Insert name: STK26 (alt names: STK26; NM_001042453.1)
  gRNA/shRNA sequence: GGATGCATATCGGAGTTAGG
  Species: H. sapiens (human)
  Entrez Gene: STK26 (a.k.a. MASK, MST4)
  Promoter: hU6
  Cloning method: Unknown
  Sequencing primers: 5′ U6-F; 3′ pS2-R
Terms and licenses: Academic/Nonprofit Terms; Industry Terms: Not Available to Industry
Depositor comments: The gRNA was designed to target the following Genbank reference sequence(s): NM_001042453.1,NM_016542.3. Note that this plasmid does NOT contain Cas9. It should be used in conjunction with lentiCas9-Blast (Addgene #52962) or otherwise with cell lines already expressing Cas9. Browse the full kinome gRNA library at http://www.addgene.org/pooled-library/broadgpp-human-kinome/ or visit http://www.broadinstitute.org/rnai/public/ for detailed protocols and information.
How to cite: STK26 gRNA (BRDN0001148628) was a gift from John Doench & David Root (Addgene plasmid # 76001 ; http://n2t.net/addgene:76001 ; RRID:Addgene_76001)
