[The description below was written by a language model from this plasmid's Addgene catalogue record and the feature table of its GenBank file.]
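Description:
STK26 gRNA (BRDN0001148628) is a third-generation lentiviral CRISPR guide plasmid built on the lentiGuide-Puro backbone, an 8.3 kb circular construct designed to express a single guide RNA against human STK26 (also known as MST4 or MASK). It is propagated in E. coli from a high-copy ColE1/pUC-type origin under ampicillin selection (bla). The backbone also carries an f1 origin, an SV40 origin and poly(A) signal, and residual lac, T3 and T7 promoter elements from the cloning vector.

The lentiviral portion begins with an RSV promoter fused to a truncated HIV-1 5' LTR, which makes genomic RNA production in packaging cells independent of Tat. It is followed by the Psi packaging signal, the Rev response element for nuclear export of the unspliced RNA, and a cPPT/CTS, which aids nuclear import of the viral DNA. The 3' LTR carries a U3 deletion, so the integrated provirus is self-inactivating. Between the LTRs are two expression units. A human U6 RNA polymerase III promoter drives the STK26-specific spacer joined to the Streptococcus pyogenes Cas9 gRNA scaffold. An EF-1-alpha promoter with its intron A drives puromycin N-acetyltransferase, which allows selection of transduced mammalian cells, and a WPRE follows to enhance transcript expression.

The plasmid does not encode Cas9, so it is meant to be used with a separate Cas9 lentivector or in cells that already express Cas9. The guide was designed against two STK26 reference transcripts and belongs to a human kinome gRNA collection, where it serves for knockout of this kinase.
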