LOCUS       Exported 8323 bp ds-DNA circular SYN 13-MAY-2021
DEFINITION  3rd generation lentiviral gRNA plasmid targeting human STK26.
ACCESSION   .
VERSION     .
KEYWORDS    STK26 gRNA (BRDN0001148628)
SOURCE      synthetic DNA construct
  ORGANISM  synthetic DNA construct
REFERENCE   1 (bases 1 to 8323)
  AUTHORS   Doench JG, Fusi N, Sullender M, Hegde M, Vaimberg EW, Donovan KF,
            Smith I, Tothova Z, Wilen C, Orchard R, Virgin HW, Listgarten J,
            Root DE
  TITLE     Optimized sgRNA design to maximize activity and minimize off-target
            effects of CRISPR-Cas9.
  JOURNAL   Nat Biotechnol. 2016 Jan 18. doi: 10.1038/nbt.3437.
  PUBMED    26780180
REFERENCE   2 (bases 1 to 8323)
  AUTHORS   .
  TITLE     Direct Submission
  JOURNAL   Exported May 13, 2021 from SnapGene Server 1.1.58
            http://www.snapgene.com
FEATURES             Location/Qualifiers
     source          1..8323
                     /organism="synthetic DNA construct"
                     /mol_type="other DNA"
     promoter        87..1265
                     /label=EF-1-alpha promoter
                     /note="strong constitutive promoter for human elongation
                     factor EF-1-alpha"
     intron          318..1256
                     /label=EF-1-alpha intron A
                     /note="intron upstream of the start codon of human
                     EF-1-alpha"
     primer_bind     1213..1233
                     /label=EF1a-F
                     /note="Human elongation factor-1a promoter, forward primer"
     CDS             1278..1877
                     /codon_start=1
                     /gene="pac from Streptomyces alboniger"
                     /product="puromycin N-acetyltransferase"
                     /label=PuroR
                     /note="confers resistance to puromycin"
                     /translation="MTEYKPTVRLATRDDVPRAVRTLAAAFADYPATRHTVDPDRHIER
                     VTELQELFLTRVGLDIGKVWVADDGAAVAVWTTPESVEAGAVFAEIGPRMAELSGSRLA
                     AQQQMEGLLAPHRPKEPAWFLATVGVSPDHQGKGLGSAVVLPGVEAAERAGVPAFLETS
                     APRNLPFYERLGFTVTADVEVPEGPRTWCMTRKPGA"
     primer_bind     complement(1278..1297)
                     /label=Puro-R
                     /note="Puromycin resistance gene, reverse primer. Also
                     called puro-variant-R"
     primer_bind     1774..1794
                     /label=Puro-F
                     /note="Puromycin resistance gene, forward primer"
     misc_feature    1893..2481
                     /label=WPRE
                     /note="woodchuck hepatitis virus posttranscriptional
                     regulatory element"
     primer_bind     complement(1946..1966)
                     /label=WPRE-R
                     /note="WPRE, reverse primer"
     CDS             complement(2364..2375)
                     /codon_start=1
                     /product="Factor Xa recognition and cleavage site"
                     /label=Factor Xa site
                     /translation="IEGR"
     LTR             2553..2786
                     /label=3' LTR (Delta-U3)
                     /note="self-inactivating 3' long terminal repeat (LTR) from
                     HIV-1"
     polyA_signal    2864..2985
                     /label=SV40 poly(A) signal
                     /note="SV40 polyadenylation signal"
     primer_bind     complement(2901..2920)
                     /label=SV40pA-R
                     /note="SV40 polyA, reverse primer"
     primer_bind     2955..2974
                     /label=EBV-rev
                     /note="SV40 polyA terminator, reverse primer"
     rep_origin      3025..3160
                     /label=SV40 ori
                     /note="SV40 origin of replication"
     primer_bind     3087..3106
                     /label=SV40pro-F
                     /note="SV40 promoter/origin, forward primer"
     primer_bind     complement(3180..3199)
                     /label=T7
                     /note="T7 promoter, forward primer"
     promoter        complement(3181..3199)
                     /label=T7 promoter
                     /note="promoter for bacteriophage T7 RNA polymerase"
     primer_bind     complement(3209..3226)
                     /label=M13 Forward
                     /note="In lacZ gene. Also called M13-F20 or M13 (-21)
                     Forward"
     primer_bind     complement(3209..3225)
                     /label=M13 fwd
                     /note="common sequencing primer, one of multiple similar
                     variants"
     primer_bind     complement(3218..3240)
                     /label=M13/pUC Forward
                     /note="In lacZ gene"
     rep_origin      3367..3822
                     /direction=RIGHT
                     /label=f1 ori
                     /note="f1 bacteriophage origin of replication; arrow
                     indicates direction of (+) strand synthesis"
     primer_bind     complement(3454..3473)
                     /label=F1ori-R
                     /note="F1 origin, reverse primer"
     primer_bind     3664..3685
                     /label=F1ori-F
                     /note="F1 origin, forward primer"
     promoter        3848..3952
                     /gene="bla"
                     /label=AmpR promoter
     CDS             3953..4813
                     /codon_start=1
                     /gene="bla"
                     /product="beta-lactamase"
                     /label=AmpR
                     /note="confers resistance to ampicillin, carbenicillin, and
                     related antibiotics"
                     /translation="MSIQHFRVALIPFFAAFCLPVFAHPETLVKVKDAEDQLGARVGYI
                     ELDLNSGKILESFRPEERFPMMSTFKVLLCGAVLSRIDAGQEQLGRRIHYSQNDLVEYS
                     PVTEKHLTDGMTVRELCSAAITMSDNTAANLLLTTIGGPKELTAFLHNMGDHVTRLDRW
                     EPELNEAIPNDERDTTMPVAMATTLRKLLTGELLTLASRQQLIDWMEADKVAGPLLRSA
                     LPAGWFIADKSGAGERGSRGIIAALGPDGKPSRIVVIYTTGSQATMDERNRQIAEIGAS
                     LIKHW"
     primer_bind     complement(4171..4190)
                     /label=Amp-R
                     /note="Ampicillin resistance gene, reverse primer"
     rep_origin      4984..5572
                     /direction=RIGHT
                     /label=ori
                     /note="high-copy-number ColE1/pMB1/pBR322/pUC origin of
                     replication"
     primer_bind     5473..5492
                     /label=pBR322ori-F
                     /note="pBR322 origin, forward primer"
     primer_bind     5726..5743
                     /label=L4440
                     /note="L4440 vector, forward primer"
     protein_bind    5860..5881
                     /label=CAP binding site
                     /bound_moiety="E. coli catabolite activator protein"
                     /note="CAP binding activates transcription in the presence
                     of cAMP."
     promoter        5896..5926
                     /label=lac promoter
                     /note="promoter for the E. coli lac operon"
     protein_bind    5934..5950
                     /label=lac operator
                     /bound_moiety="lac repressor encoded by lacI"
                     /note="The lac repressor binds to the lac operator to
                     inhibit transcription in E. coli. This inhibition can be
                     relieved by adding lactose or
                     isopropyl-beta-D-thiogalactopyranoside (IPTG)."
     primer_bind     5939..5961
                     /label=M13/pUC Reverse
                     /note="In lacZ gene"
     primer_bind     5958..5974
                     /label=M13 rev
                     /note="common sequencing primer, one of multiple similar
                     variants"
     primer_bind     5958..5974
                     /label=M13 Reverse
                     /note="In lacZ gene. Also called M13-rev"
     primer_bind     5993..6013
                     /label=T3
                     /note="T3 promoter, forward primer"
     promoter        5995..6013
                     /label=T3 promoter
                     /note="promoter for bacteriophage T3 RNA polymerase"
     promoter        6041..6267
                     /label=RSV promoter
                     /note="Rous sarcoma virus enhancer/promoter"
     LTR             6268..6448
                     /label=5' LTR (truncated)
                     /note="truncated 5' long terminal repeat (LTR) from HIV-1"
     misc_feature    6495..6620
                     /label=HIV-1 Psi
                     /note="packaging signal of human immunodeficiency virus
                     type 1"
     misc_feature    7113..7346
                     /label=RRE
                     /note="The Rev response element (RRE) of HIV-1 allows for
                     Rev-dependent mRNA export from the nucleus to the
                     cytoplasm."
     CDS             7531..7575
                     /codon_start=1
                     /product="antigenic peptide corresponding to amino acids
                     655 to 669 of the HIV envelope protein gp41 (Lutje Hulsik
                     et al., 2013)"
                     /label=gp41 peptide
                     /note="recognized by the 2H10 single-chain llama nanobody"
                     /translation="KNEQELLELDKWASL"
     promoter        7753..7993
                     /label=U6 promoter
                     /note="RNA polymerase III promoter for human U6 snRNA"
     primer_bind     7753..7773
                     /label=hU6-F
                     /note="Human U6 promoter, forward primer"
     primer_bind     7924..7943
                     /label=LKO.1 5'
                     /note="Human U6 promoter, forward primer"
     misc_RNA        8023..8098
                     /label=gRNA scaffold
                     /note="guide RNA scaffold for the Streptococcus pyogenes
                     CRISPR/Cas9 system"
     misc_feature    8154..8271
                     /label=cPPT/CTS
                     /note="central polypurine tract and central termination
                     sequence of HIV-1"
ORIGIN
        1 cccgggtgca aagatggata aagttttaaa cagagaggaa tctttgcagc taatggacct
       61 tctaggtctt gaaaggagtg ggaattggct ccggtgcccg tcagtgggca gagcgcacat
      121 cgcccacagt ccccgagaag ttggggggag gggtcggcaa ttgatccggt gcctagagaa
      181 ggtggcgcgg ggtaaactgg gaaagtgatg tcgtgtactg gctccgcctt tttcccgagg
      241 gtgggggaga accgtatata agtgcagtag tcgccgtgaa cgttcttttt cgcaacgggt
      301 ttgccgccag aacacaggta agtgccgtgt gtggttcccg cgggcctggc ctctttacgg
      361 gttatggccc ttgcgtgcct tgaattactt ccacctggct gcagtacgtg attcttgatc
      421 ccgagcttcg ggttggaagt gggtgggaga gttcgaggcc ttgcgcttaa ggagcccctt
      481 cgcctcgtgc ttgagttgag gcctggcctg ggcgctgggg ccgccgcgtg cgaatctggt
      541 ggcaccttcg cgcctgtctc gctgctttcg ataagtctct agccatttaa aatttttgat
      601 gacctgctgc gacgcttttt ttctggcaag atagtcttgt aaatgcgggc caagatctgc
      661 acactggtat ttcggttttt ggggccgcgg gcggcgacgg ggcccgtgcg tcccagcgca
      721 catgttcggc gaggcggggc ctgcgagcgc ggccaccgag aatcggacgg gggtagtctc
      781 aagctggccg gcctgctctg gtgcctggcc tcgcgccgcc gtgtatcgcc ccgccctggg
      841 cggcaaggct ggcccggtcg gcaccagttg cgtgagcgga aagatggccg cttcccggcc
      901 ctgctgcagg gagctcaaaa tggaggacgc ggcgctcggg agagcgggcg ggtgagtcac
      961 ccacacaaag gaaaagggcc tttccgtcct cagccgtcgc ttcatgtgac tccacggagt
     1021 accgggcgcc gtccaggcac ctcgattagt tctcgagctt ttggagtacg tcgtctttag
     1081 gttgggggga ggggttttat gcgatggagt ttccccacac tgagtgggtg gagactgaag
     1141 ttaggccagc ttggcacttg atgtaattct ccttggaatt tgcccttttt gagtttggat
     1201 cttggttcat tctcaagcct cagacagtgg ttcaaagttt ttttcttcca tttcaggtgt
     1261 cgtgacgtac ggccaccatg accgagtaca agcccacggt gcgcctcgcc acccgcgacg
     1321 acgtccccag ggccgtacgc accctcgccg ccgcgttcgc cgactacccc gccacgcgcc
     1381 acaccgtcga tccggaccgc cacatcgagc gggtcaccga gctgcaagaa ctcttcctca
     1441 cgcgcgtcgg gctcgacatc ggcaaggtgt gggtcgcgga cgacggcgcc gccgtggcgg
     1501 tctggaccac gccggagagc gtcgaagcgg gggcggtgtt cgccgagatc ggcccgcgca
     1561 tggccgagtt gagcggttcc cggctggccg cgcagcaaca gatggaaggc ctcctggcgc
     1621 cgcaccggcc caaggagccc gcgtggttcc tggccaccgt cggagtctcg cccgaccacc
     1681 agggcaaggg tctgggcagc gccgtcgtgc tccccggagt ggaggcggcc gagcgcgccg
     1741 gggtgcccgc cttcctggag acctccgcgc cccgcaacct ccccttctac gagcggctcg
     1801 gcttcaccgt caccgccgac gtcgaggtgc ccgaaggacc gcgcacctgg tgcatgaccc
     1861 gcaagcccgg tgcctgaacg cgttaagtcg acaatcaacc tctggattac aaaatttgtg
     1921 aaagattgac tggtattctt aactatgttg ctccttttac gctatgtgga tacgctgctt
     1981 taatgccttt gtatcatgct attgcttccc gtatggcttt cattttctcc tccttgtata
     2041 aatcctggtt gctgtctctt tatgaggagt tgtggcccgt tgtcaggcaa cgtggcgtgg
     2101 tgtgcactgt gtttgctgac gcaaccccca ctggttgggg cattgccacc acctgtcagc
     2161 tcctttccgg gactttcgct ttccccctcc ctattgccac ggcggaactc atcgccgcct
     2221 gccttgcccg ctgctggaca ggggctcggc tgttgggcac tgacaattcc gtggtgttgt
     2281 cggggaaatc atcgtccttt ccttggctgc tcgcctgtgt tgccacctgg attctgcgcg
     2341 ggacgtcctt ctgctacgtc ccttcggccc tcaatccagc ggaccttcct tcccgcggcc
     2401 tgctgccggc tctgcggcct cttccgcgtc ttcgccttcg ccctcagacg agtcggatct
     2461 ccctttgggc cgcctccccg cgtcgacttt aagaccaatg acttacaagg cagctgtaga
     2521 tcttagccac tttttaaaag aaaagggggg actggaaggg ctaattcact cccaacgaag
     2581 acaagatctg ctttttgctt gtactgggtc tctctggtta gaccagatct gagcctggga
     2641 gctctctggc taactaggga acccactgct taagcctcaa taaagcttgc cttgagtgct
     2701 tcaagtagtg tgtgcccgtc tgttgtgtga ctctggtaac tagagatccc tcagaccctt
     2761 ttagtcagtg tggaaaatct ctagcagtac gtatagtagt tcatgtcatc ttattattca
     2821 gtatttataa cttgcaaaga aatgaatatc agagagtgag aggaacttgt ttattgcagc
     2881 ttataatggt tacaaataaa gcaatagcat cacaaatttc acaaataaag catttttttc
     2941 actgcattct agttgtggtt tgtccaaact catcaatgta tcttatcatg tctggctcta
     3001 gctatcccgc ccctaactcc gcccatcccg cccctaactc cgcccagttc cgcccattct
     3061 ccgccccatg gctgactaat tttttttatt tatgcagagg ccgaggccgc ctcggcctct
     3121 gagctattcc agaagtagtg aggaggcttt tttggaggcc tagggacgta cccaattcgc
     3181 cctatagtga gtcgtattac gcgcgctcac tggccgtcgt tttacaacgt cgtgactggg
     3241 aaaaccctgg cgttacccaa cttaatcgcc ttgcagcaca tccccctttc gccagctggc
     3301 gtaatagcga agaggcccgc accgatcgcc cttcccaaca gttgcgcagc ctgaatggcg
     3361 aatgggnnnn nnnnnnnnnn nnnnnnnnnn nnnnnnnnnn nnnnnnnnnn nnnnnnnnnn
     3421 nnnnnnnnnn nnnnnnnnnn nnnnnnnnnn nnnnnnnnnn nnnnnnnnnn nnnnnnnnnn
     3481 nnnnnnnnnn cnnnnnnnnn nnnnnnnnnn nnnnnnnnnn nnnnnnnnnn nnnnnnnnnn
     3541 nnnnnnnnnn nnnnnnnnnn nnnnnnnnnn nnnnnnnnnn nnannnnnnn nnnnnnnnnn
     3601 nnnnnnnnnn nnnnnnnnnn nnnnnnnnnn nncctttgac gttggagtcc acgttcttta
     3661 atagtggact cttgttccaa actggaacaa cactcaaccc tatctcggtc tattcttttg
     3721 atttataagg gattttgccg atttcggcct attggttaaa aaatgagctg atttaacaaa
     3781 aatttaacgc gaattttaac aaaatattaa cgcttacaat ttaggtggca cttttcgggg
     3841 aaatgtgcgc ggaaccccta tttgtttatt tttctaaata cattcaaata tgtatccgct
     3901 catgagacaa taaccctgat aaatgcttca ataatattga aaaaggaaga gtatgagtat
     3961 tcaacatttc cgtgtcgccc ttattccctt ttttgcggca ttttgccttc ctgtttttgc
     4021 tcacccagaa acgctggtga aagtaaaaga tgctgaagat cagttgggtg cacgagtggg
     4081 ttacatcgaa ctggatctca acagcggtaa gatccttgag agttttcgcc ccgaagaacg
     4141 ttttccaatg atgagcactt ttaaagttct gctatgtggc gcggtattat cccgtattga
     4201 cgccgggcaa gagcaactcg gtcgccgcat acactattct cagaatgact tggttgagta
     4261 ctcaccagtc acagaaaagc atcttacgga tggcatgaca gtaagagaat tatgcagtgc
     4321 tgccataacc atgagtgata acactgcggc caacttactt ctgacaacga tcggaggacc
     4381 gaaggagcta accgcttttt tgcacaacat gggggatcat gtaactcgcc ttgatcgttg
     4441 ggaaccggag ctgaatgaag ccataccaaa cgacgagcgt gacaccacga tgcctgtagc
     4501 aatggcaaca acgttgcgca aactattaac tggcgaacta cttactctag cttcccggca
     4561 acaattaata gactggatgg aggcggataa agttgcagga ccacttctgc gctcggccct
     4621 tccggctggc tggtttattg ctgataaatc tggagccggt gagcgtgggt ctcgcggtat
     4681 cattgcagca ctggggccag atggtaagcc ctcccgtatc gtagttatct acacgacggg
     4741 gagtcaggca actatggatg aacgaaatag acagatcgct gagataggtg cctcactgat
     4801 taagcattgg taactgtcag accaagttta ctcatatata ctttagattg atttaaaact
     4861 tcatttttaa tttaaaagga tctaggtgaa gatccttttt gataatctca tgaccaaaat
     4921 cccttaacgt gagttttcgt tccactgagc gtcagacccc gtagaaaaga tcaaaggatc
     4981 ttcttgagat cctttttttc tgcgcgtaat ctgctgcttg caaacaaaaa aaccaccgct
     5041 accagcggtg gtttgtttgc cggatcaaga gctaccaact ctttttccga aggtaactgg
     5101 cttcagcaga gcgcagatac caaatactgt tcttctagtg tagccgtagt taggccacca
     5161 cttcaagaac tctgtagcac cgcctacata cctcgctctg ctaatcctgt taccagtggc
     5221 tgctgccagt ggcgataagt cgtgtcttac cgggttggac tcaagacgat agttaccgga
     5281 taaggcgcag cggtcgggct gaacgggggg ttcgtgcaca cagcccagct tggagcgaac
     5341 gacctacacc gaactgagat acctacagcg tgagctatga gaaagcgcca cgcttcccga
     5401 agggagaaag gcggacaggt atccggtaag cggcagggtc ggaacaggag agcgcacgag
     5461 ggagcttcca gggggaaacg cctggtatct ttatagtcct gtcgggtttc gccacctctg
     5521 acttgagcgt cgatttttgt gatgctcgtc aggggggcgg agcctatgga aaaacgccag
     5581 caacgcggcc tttttacggt tcctggcctt ttgctggcct tttgctcaca tgttctttcc
     5641 tgcgttatcc cctgattctg tggataaccg tattaccgcc tttgagtgag ctgataccgc
     5701 tcgccgcagc cgaacgaccg agcgcagcga gtcagtgagc gaggaagcgg aagagcgccc
     5761 aatacgcaaa ccgcctctcc ccgcgcgttg gccgattcat taatgcagct ggcacgacag
     5821 gtttcccgac tggaaagcgg gcagtgagcg caacgcaatt aatgtgagtt agctcactca
     5881 ttaggcaccc caggctttac actttatgct tccggctcgt atgttgtgtg gaattgtgag
     5941 cggataacaa tttcacacag gaaacagcta tgaccatgat tacgccaagc gcgcaattaa
     6001 ccctcactaa agggaacaaa agctggagct gcaagcttaa tgtagtctta tgcaatactc
     6061 ttgtagtctt gcaacatggt aacgatgagt tagcaacatg ccttacaagg agagaaaaag
     6121 caccgtgcat gccgattggt ggaagtaagg tggtacgatc gtgccttatt aggaaggcaa
     6181 cagacgggtc tgacatggat tggacgaacc actgaattgc cgcattgcag agatattgta
     6241 tttaagtgcc tagctcgata cataaacggg tctctctggt tagaccagat ctgagcctgg
     6301 gagctctctg gctaactagg gaacccactg cttaagcctc aataaagctt gccttgagtg
     6361 cttcaagtag tgtgtgcccg tctgttgtgt gactctggta actagagatc cctcagaccc
     6421 ttttagtcag tgtggaaaat ctctagcagt ggcgcccgaa cagggacttg aaagcgaaag
     6481 ggaaaccaga ggagctctct cgacgcagga ctcggcttgc tgaagcgcgc acggcaagag
     6541 gcgaggggcg gcgactggtg agtacgccaa aaattttgac tagcggaggc tagaaggaga
     6601 gagatgggtg cgagagcgtc agtattaagc gggggagaat tagatcgcga tgggaaaaaa
     6661 ttcggttaag gccaggggga aagaaaaaat ataaattaaa acatatagta tgggcaagca
     6721 gggagctaga acgattcgca gttaatcctg gcctgttaga aacatcagaa ggctgtagac
     6781 aaatactggg acagctacaa ccatcccttc agacaggatc agaagaactt agatcattat
     6841 ataatacagt agcaaccctc tattgtgtgc atcaaaggat agagataaaa gacaccaagg
     6901 aagctttaga caagatagag gaagagcaaa acaaaagtaa gaccaccgca cagcaagcgg
     6961 ccgctgatct tcagacctgg aggaggagat atgagggaca attggagaag tgaattatat
     7021 aaatataaag tagtaaaaat tgaaccatta ggagtagcac ccaccaaggc aaagagaaga
     7081 gtggtgcaga gagaaaaaag agcagtggga ataggagctt tgttccttgg gttcttggga
     7141 gcagcaggaa gcactatggg cgcagcgtca atgacgctga cggtacaggc cagacaatta
     7201 ttgtctggta tagtgcagca gcagaacaat ttgctgaggg ctattgaggc gcaacagcat
     7261 ctgttgcaac tcacagtctg gggcatcaag cagctccagg caagaatcct ggctgtggaa
     7321 agatacctaa aggatcaaca gctcctgggg atttggggtt gctctggaaa actcatttgc
     7381 accactgctg tgccttggaa tgctagttgg agtaataaat ctctggaaca gatttggaat
     7441 cacacgacct ggatggagtg ggacagagaa attaacaatt acacaagctt aatacactcc
     7501 ttaattgaag aatcgcaaaa ccagcaagaa aagaatgaac aagaattatt ggaattagat
     7561 aaatgggcaa gtttgtggaa ttggtttaac ataacaaatt ggctgtggta tataaaatta
     7621 ttcataatga tagtaggagg cttggtaggt ttaagaatag tttttgctgt actttctata
     7681 gtgaatagag ttaggcaggg atattcacca ttatcgtttc agacccacct cccaaccccg
     7741 aggggaccca gagagggcct atttcccatg attccttcat atttgcatat acgatacaag
     7801 gctgttagag agataattag aattaatttg actgtaaaca caaagatatt agtacaaaat
     7861 acgtgacgta gaaagtaata atttcttggg tagtttgcag ttttaaaatt atgttttaaa
     7921 atggactatc atatgcttac cgtaacttga aagtatttcg atttcttggc tttatatatc
     7981 ttgtggaaag gacgaaacac cgggatgcat atcggagtta gggttttaga gctagaaata
     8041 gcaagttaaa ataaggctag tccgttatca acttgaaaaa gtggcaccga gtcggtgctt
     8101 ttttaagctt ggcgtaacta gatcttgaga caaatggcag tattcatcca caattttaaa
     8161 agaaaagggg ggattggggg gtacagtgca ggggaaagaa tagtagacat aatagcaaca
     8221 gacatacaaa ctaaagaatt acaaaaacaa attacaaaaa ttcaaaattt tcgggtttat
     8281 tacagggaca gcagagatcc actttggcgc cggctcgagg ggg
//
