>Addgene plasmid #76001 | STK26 gRNA (BRDN0001148628) | depositor partial sequence | sequence record 143461 | Target Sequence
GGATGCATATCGGAGTTAGG
