>Addgene plasmid #76001 | STK26 gRNA (BRDN0001148628) | addgene partial sequence | sequence record 184987 | hU6-F
CGTAGAAAGTAATAATTTCTTGGGTAGTTTGCAGTTTTAAAATTATGTTTTAAAATGGACTATCATATGC
TTACCGTAACTTGAAAGTATTTCGATTTCTTGGCTTTATATATCTTGTGGAAAGGACGAAACACCGGGAT
GCATATCGGAGTTAGGGTTTTAGAGCTAGAAATAGCAAGTTAAAATAAGGCTAGTCCGTTATCAACTTGA
AAAAGTGGCACCGAGTCGGTGCTTTTTTAAGCTTGGCGTAACTAGATCTTGAGACAAATGGCAGTATTCA
TCCACAATTTTAAAAGAAAAGGGGGGATTGGGGGGTACAGTGCAGGGGAAAGAATAGTAGACATAATAGC
AACAGACATACAAACTAAAGAATTACAAAAACAAATTACAAAAATTCAAAATTTTCGGGTTTATTACAGG
GACAGCAGAGATCCACTTTGGCGCCGGCTCGAGGGGGCCCGGGTGCAAAGATGGATAAAGTTTTAAACAG
AGAGGAATCTTTGCAGCTAATGGACCTTCTAGGTCTTGAAAGGAGTGGGAATTGGCTCCGGTGCCCGTCA
GTGGGCAGAG
